Addgene plasmid #136345: pLENTI_TetOn_Hu_CCNB2(WT)
Purpose: Lentiviral inducible expression (TetOn) of mouse CCNB2
Depositing lab: Guillermo de Cárcer.
Backbone
  Vector backbone: pLenti-CMVtight-Hygro-DEST
  Vector type: Mammalian Expression, Lentiviral
  Selectable markers: Hygromycin
Growth in bacteria
  Bacterial resistance: Ampicillin, 100 μg/mL
  Growth temperature: 37°C
  Growth strain: NEB Stable
  Copy number: Unknown
Gene/Insert
  Gene/Insert name: CCNB2 (alt name: Cyclin B2)
  Species: M. musculus (mouse)
  Cloning method: Gateway Cloning
Terms and licenses: Academic/Nonprofit Terms; Industry Terms: Not Available to Industry
How to cite: pLENTI_TetOn_Hu_CCNB2(WT) was a gift from Guillermo de Cárcer (Addgene plasmid # 136345)
