[The description below was written by a language model from this plasmid's Addgene catalogue record and pLannotate feature annotations shown in this document.]
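Description:
pLENTI_TetOn_Hu_CCNB2(WT) is catalogued as a lentiviral, mammalian expression plasmid for doxycycline-inducible (Tet-On) expression of wild-type cyclin B2 (CCNB2). According to the catalogue fields, the insert was moved by Gateway cloning into the pLenti-CMVtight-Hygro-DEST backbone. In that type of vector, a tetracycline-responsive "tight" minimal CMV promoter drives the gene only when a reverse tetracycline transactivator, supplied separately, is present together with inducer. Transduced mammalian cells are selected with hygromycin, and the plasmid is propagated in E. coli under ampicillin selection in a recombination-deficient strain suited to lentiviral repeats. The name contains "Hu", suggesting human, but the purpose and species fields both state mouse, and the annotated coding sequence matches mouse Ccnb2, a cyclin essential for control of the G2/M transition.

The accompanying feature table does not match the catalogue description. The sequence is only 3,774 nt and shows the Ccnb2 open reading frame flanked by attL1 and attL2 sites, with rrnB T1 and T2 terminators upstream, a T7 promoter, a kanamycin resistance gene and a high-copy ColE1/pUC origin. This is the layout of a Gateway entry clone, the donor used in an LR reaction, rather than a lentiviral expression clone. No LTRs, packaging signal, Tet-responsive promoter, hygromycin cassette or ampicillin resistance gene are annotated. The sequence therefore appears to represent the entry vector or another record, so the lentiviral and inducible elements rest on the catalogue fields alone. The stated use is inducible cyclin B2 expression in transduced mammalian cells, which would suit cell-cycle studies.
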