Features (pLannotate 1.2.2; 10 found; start..end, strand, type, name):
    414..506     +  CDS            lacI (fragment): lac repressor; lacI; The lac repressor binds to the lac operator to inhibit transcription in E. coli. This inhibition can be relieved by adding lactose or isopropyl-β-D-thiogalactopyranoside (IPTG).
    561..588     -  terminator     rrnB T2 terminator: transcription terminator T2 from the E. coli rrnB gene
    720..763     +  terminator     rrnB T1 terminator: Escherichia coli rrnB; transcription terminator T1 from the E. coli rrnB gene
    810..846     -  CDS            lacZα (fragment): LacZα fragment of β-galactosidase; lacZ fragment
    862..961     +  protein_bind   attL1: mutant version of attL; recombination site for the Gateway® LR reaction LR Clonase™
    982..2175    +  CDS            Ccnb2: CCNB2_MOUSE - Also known as Cycb2. Experimental evidence at protein level: Swiss-Prot protein existence level 1. Essential for the control of the cell cycle at the G2/M (mitosis) transition. From Mus musculus (Mouse).
   2192..2291    -  protein_bind   attL2: mutant version of attL; recombination site for the Gateway® LR reaction LR Clonase™
   2309..2327    -  promoter       T7 promoter: promoter for bacteriophage T7 RNA polymerase
   2461..3270    +  CDS            KanR: aminoglycoside phosphotransferase; aph(3')-Ia; confers resistance to kanamycin in bacteria or G418 (Geneticin®) in eukaryotes
   3417..231     +  rep_origin     ori (across the origin): high-copy-number ColE1/pMB1/pBR322/pUC origin of replication
>Addgene plasmid #136345 | pLENTI_TetOn_Hu_CCNB2(WT) | addgene full sequence | sequence record 327622 | Addgene NGS Result
ACCTACACCGAACTGAGATACCTACAGCGTGAGCTATGAGAAAGCGCCACGCTTCCCGAAGGGAGAAAGG
CGGACAGGTATCCGGTAAGCGGCAGGGTCGGAACAGGAGAGCGCACGAGGGAGCTTCCAGGGGGAAACGC
CTGGTATCTTTATAGTCCTGTCGGGTTTCGCCACCTCTGACTTGAGCGTCGATTTTTGTGATGCTCGTCA
GGGGGGCGGAGCCTATGGAAAAACGCCAGCAACGCGGCCTTTTTACGGTTCCTGGCCTTTTGCTGGCCTT
TTGCTCACATGTTCTTTCCTGCGTTATCCCCTGATTCTGTGGATAACCGTATTACCGCCTTTGAGTGAGC
TGATACCGCTCGCCGCAGCCGAACGACCGAGCGCAGCGAGTCAGTGAGCGAGGAAGCGGAAGAGCGCCCA
ATACGCAAACCGCCTCTCCCCGCGCGTTGGCCGATTCATTAATGCAGCTGGCACGACAGGTTTCCCGACT
GGAAAGCGGGCAGTGAGCGCAACGCAATTAATACGCGTACCGCTAGCCAGGAAGAGTTTGTAGAAACGCA
AAAAGGCCATCCGTCAGGATGGCCTTCTGCTTAGTTTGATGCCTGGCAGTTTATGGCGGGCGTCCTGCCC
GCCACCCTCCGGGCCGTTGCTTCACAACGTTCAAATCCGCTCCCGGCGGATTTGTCCTACTCAGGAGAGC
GTTCACCGACAAACAACAGATAAAACGAAAGGCCCAGTCTTCCGACTGAGCCTTTCGTTTTATTTGATGC
CTGGCAGTTCCCTACTCTCGCGTTAACGCTAGCATGGATGTTTTCCCAGTCACGACGTTGTAAAACGACG
GCCAGTCTTAAGCTCGGGCCCCAAATAATGATTTTATTTTGACTGATAGTGACCTGTTCGTTGCAACAAA
TTGATGAGCAATGCTTTTTTATAATGCCAACTTTGTACAAAAAAGCAGGCTCCGCGGCCGCCCCCTTCAC
CATGGCGCTGCTCCGACGCCCGACGGTGTCCAGTGATTTGAAGAATATTGACACAGAAGTTATTCCTAAA
GCCAAGAGCCATGTGACTATCCGGCGGGCAGTTTTAGAAGAAATTGGAAATAAAGTTAGAAACAGAACCA
CTCAGGTGGCGAAGAAACCTCAGAACACCAAAGTACCAGCTCTGCCCACCAAAGTGACAAATGTCAACAA
GCAGCCGAAACCCACAGCCTCTGTGAAACCAGTGCAGATGGAGGCGCTAGCTCCCAAGGATCGTCCTCCC
GCCCCTGAGGATGTCTCCATGAAGGAAGAGAGCCTCTGCCAAGCTTTCTCTGATGCTCTGCTCTGCAAGA
TCGAGGACATAGATAACGAGGACAGGGAGAACCCTCAGCTCTGCAGTGACTACGTGAAGGACATCTACCA
GTACCTCAGGCAGCTTGAGGTTTTACAGTCCATTAATCCACACTTCTTAGATGGAAGAGATATAAATGGA
CGTATGCGTGCCATCCTGGTGGACTGGCTGGTCCAAGTCCATTCCAAGTTTCGGCTTCTGCAGGAAACTC
TGTACATGTGCATTGCCATCATGGACCGGTTCCTGCAGGCTCAGCTGGTCTGCCGGAAGAAACTGCAGCT
GGTCGGGATCACAGCTCTGCTCCTGGCTTCCAAATATGAGGAGATGTTTTCTCCAAATATCGAAGACTTT
GTTTATATCACAGATAATGCTTACACCAGTTCCCAAATCCGAGAAATGGAGACTCTGATTTTGAAAGAGT
TGAAATTTGAGTTGGGCCGACCTTTGCCACTTCACTTCTTAAGGCGAGCCTCAAAAGCCGGAGAGGTGGA
TGTTGAACAGCACACTTTAGCCAAGTACCTGATGGAGCTGACGCTCGTCGACTATGACATGGTGCACTAC
CATCCTTCTCAGGTGGCAGCCGCTGCCTCTTGCCTGTCTCAGAAGGTGCTGGGCCAAGGAAAATGGAATT
TGAAGCAGCAGTATTACACAGGCTACATGGAGAGTGAAGTCCTGGAAGTCATGCAGCACATGGCCAAGAA
CGTTGTGAAAGTCAATGACAACCGTACCAAGTTCATCGCTGTCAAGAACAAGTATGCCAGCAGCAGACTC
CTGAAGATCAGCACGATCCCTCAGCTGAACTCCAAAATCATCAAAGACCTGGCCTCCCCTCTGCTGGGCA
GCCCCAAGGGTGGGCGCGCCGACCCAGCTTTCTTGTACAAAGTTGGCATTATAAGAAAGCATTGCTTATC
AATTTGTTGCAACGAACAGGTCACTATCAGTCAAAATAAAATCATTATTTGCCATCCAGCTGATATCCCC
TATAGTGAGTCGTATTACATGGTCATAGCTGTTTCCTGGCAGCTCTGGCCCGTGTCTCAAAATCTCTGAT
GTTACATTGCACAAGATAAAAATATATCATCATGAACAATAAAACTGTCTGCTTACATAAACAGTAATAC
AAGGGGTGTTATGAGCCATATTCAACGGGAAACGTCGAGGCCGCGATTAAATTCCAACATGGATGCTGAT
TTATATGGGTATAAATGGGCTCGCGATAATGTCGGGCAATCAGGTGCGACAATCTATCGCTTGTATGGGA
AGCCCGATGCGCCAGAGTTGTTTCTGAAACATGGCAAAGGTAGCGTTGCCAATGATGTTACAGATGAGAT
GGTCAGACTAAACTGGCTGACGGAATTTATGCCTCTTCCGACCATCAAGCATTTTATCCGTACTCCTGAT
GATGCATGGTTACTCACCACTGCGATCCCCGGAAAAACAGCATTCCAGGTATTAGAAGAATATCCTGATT
CAGGTGAAAATATTGTTGATGCGCTGGCAGTGTTCCTGCGCCGGTTGCATTCGATTCCTGTTTGTAATTG
TCCTTTTAACAGCGATCGCGTATTTCGTCTCGCTCAGGCGCAATCACGAATGAATAACGGTTTGGTTGAT
GCGAGTGATTTTGATGACGAGCGTAATGGCTGGCCTGTTGAACAAGTCTGGAAAGAAATGCATAAACTTT
TGCCATTCTCACCGGATTCAGTCGTCACTCATGGTGATTTCTCACTTGATAACCTTATTTTTGACGAGGG
GAAATTAATAGGTTGTATTGATGTTGGACGAGTCGGAATCGCAGACCGATACCAGGATCTTGCCATCCTA
TGGAACTGCCTCGGTGAGTTTTCTCCTTCATTACAGAAACGGCTTTTTCAAAAATATGGTATTGATAATC
CTGATATGAATAAATTGCAGTTTCATTTGATGCTCGATGAGTTTTTCTAATCAGAATTGGTTAATTGGTT
GTAACACTGGCAGAGCATTACGCTGACTTGACGGGACGGCGCAAGCTCATGACCAAAATCCCTTAACGTG
AGTTACGCGTCGTTCCACTGAGCGTCAGACCCCGTAGAAAAGATCAAAGGATCTTCTTGAGATCCTTTTT
TTCTGCGCGTAATCTGCTGCTTGCAAACAAAAAAACCACCGCTACCAGCGGTGGTTTGTTTGCCGGATCA
AGAGCTACCAACTCTTTTTCCGAAGGTAACTGGCTTCAGCAGAGCGCAGATACCAAATACTGTTCTTCTA
GTGTAGCCGTAGTTAGGCCACCACTTCAAGAACTCTGTAGCACCGCCTACATACCTCGCTCTGCTAATCC
TGTTACCAGTGGCTGCTGCCAGTGGCGATAAGTCGTGTCTTACCGGGTTGGACTCAAGACGATAGTTACC
GGATAAGGCGCAGCGGTCGGGCTGAACGGGGGGTTCGTGCACACAGCCCAGCTTGGAGCGAACG
